>Addgene plasmid #127401 | FLAG-MBP1-K295TAG-W340A-S233H-T237H-CAAX.pcDNA3-k | addgene full sequence | sequence record 247963 | Addgene NGS Result
AATTGCATGAAGAATCTGCTTAGGGTTAGGCGTTTTGCGCTGCTTCGCGATGTACGGGCCAGATATACGC
GTTGACATTGATTATTGACTAGTTATTAATAGTAATCAATTACGGGGTCATTAGTTCATAGCCCATATAT
GGAGTTCCGCGTTACATAACTTACGGTAAATGGCCCGCCTGGCTGACCGCCCAACGACCCCCGCCCATTG
ACGTCAATAATGACGTATGTTCCCATAGTAACGCCAATAGGGACTTTCCATTGACGTCAATGGGTGGAGT
ATTTACGGTAAACTGCCCACTTGGCAGTACATCAAGTGTATCATATGCCAAGTACGCCCCCTATTGACGT
CAATGACGGTAAATGGCCCGCCTGGCATTATGCCCAGTACATGACCTTATGGGACTTTCCTACTTGGCAG
TACATCTACGTATTAGTCATCGCTATTACCATGGTGATGCGGTTTTGGCAGTACATCAATGGGCGTGGAT
AGCGGTTTGACTCACGGGGATTTCCAAGTCTCCACCCCATTGACGTCAATGGGAGTTTGTTTTGGCACCA
AAATCAACGGGACTTTCCAAAATGTCGTAACAACTCCGCCCCATTGACGCAAATGGGCGGTAGGCGTGTA
CGGTGGGAGGTCTATATAAGCAGAGCTCTCTGGCTAACTAGAGAACCCACTGCTTACTGGCTTATCGAAA
TTAATACGACTCACTATAGGGAGACCCAAGCTTGATAGCGCACTCAGGCTCACTAGTAACGGCCGCCAGT
GTGCTGGAAAGCAGCTCCAAGGCACTTGCTCCATTTGGGGTGTGCCTGCACCTAGCTGGTTGCAAATTGG
GCCACAGAGGATCTGGCCACCGCCACCATGGACTACAAGGACGATGATGACAAGAAGATCGAGGAGGGGA
AGCTGGTCATCTGGATCAACGGCGACAAGGGCTACAACGGGCTTGCTGAGGTCGGAAAGAAGTTCGAGAA
GGACACCGGAATCAAGGTCACCGTGGAGCACCCTGATAAGCTGGAGGAGAAGTTCCCACAGGTGGCAGCT
ACCGGAGACGGACCTGATATCATTTTCTGGGCCCACGACAGATTCGGGGGCTACGCTCAATCCGGCCTTC
TTGCTGAAATCACCCCTGACAAAGCATTCCAGGACAAGCTGTACCCTTTCACCTGGGACGCAGTCAGGTA
CAACGGCAAGCTCATCGCATACCCTATCGCTGTGGAGGCCTTGTCCTTGATCTACAACAAGGACCTGCTG
CCTAACCCCCCAAAGACCTGGGAGGAGATCCCAGCTTTGGACAAGGAGCTGAAGGCTAAGGGAAAGAGCG
CCCTGATGTTCAACCTGCAGGAGCCATACTTCACTTGGCCACTGATCGCTGCCGATGGAGGGTACGCTTT
TAAGTACGAGAACGGCAAATACGACATCAAGGATGTGGGCGTGGACAACGCCGGCGCCAAGGCCGGGTTG
ACTTTTCTGGTGGATCTGATTAAGAACAAGCACATGAACGCCGACACCGATTACTCCATTGCCGAGGCCG
CCTTTAACAAGGGCGAGACAGCCATGACAATTAACGGGCCCTGGGCCTGGCATAACATCGATCACAGCAA
GGTGAACTACGGGGTCACAGTCCTGCCAACATTTAAGGGGCAGCCCTCCAAGCCCTTTGTGGGGGTGCTG
TCAGCCGGGATTAACGCAGCCTCTCCCAATAAGGAGCTCGCCAAAGAGTTTCTCGAAAACTACCTCCTCA
CAGATGAGGGGCTCGAGGCCGTGAACTAGGATAAACCCCTCGGCGCCGTCGCCCTCAAAAGTTATGAGGA
AGAACTGGTGAAAGATCCCCGGATTGCCGCCACTATGGAGAACGCCCAGAAGGGGGAAATTATGCCCAAC
ATTCCCCAGATGAGCGCCTTTGCGTATGCCGTGAGGACTGCCGTGATTAATGCCGCCAGCGGCCGGCAGA
CTGTCGATGAAGCCCTGAAAGATGCCCAGACACGCATTACAAAAAAAATGTCCAAGGATGGTAAGAAAAA
GAAGAAGAAGTCAAAAACCAAGTGTGTTATCATGTGAGCGGCCGCTCGAGCATGCATCTAGAGGGCCCTA
TTCTATAGTGTCACCTAAATGCTAGAGCTCGCTGATCAGCCTCGACTGTGCCTTCTAGTTGCCAGCCATC
TGTTGTTTGCCCCTCCCCCGTGCCTTCCTTGACCCTGGAAGGTGCCACTCCCACTGTCCTTTCCTAATAA
AATGAGGAAATTGCATCGCATTGTCTGAGTAGGTGTCATTCTATTCTGGGGGGTGGGGTGGGGCAGGACA
GCAAGGGGGAGGATTGGGAAGACAATAGCAGGCATGCTGGGGATGCGGTGGGCTCTATGGCTTCTGAGGC
GGAAAGAACCAGCTGGGGCTCTAGGGGGTATCCCC
[124 nt withheld, positions 2416-2539]
C
[91 nt withheld, positions 2541-2631]
A
[49 nt withheld, positions 2633-2681]
CCTTTGACGTTGGAGTCCACGTTCTTT
[37 nt withheld, positions 2709-2745]
ACCCTATCTAGGTCTATTCTTTTGATTTATAAGGGATTTTGCCGATTTCGGCCTATTGGTTAAAAAATGA
GCTGATTTAACAAAAATTTAACGCGAATTAATTCTGTGGAATGTGTGTCAGTTAGGGTGTGGAAAGTCCC
CAGGCTCCCCAGCAGGCAGAAGTATGCAAAGCATGCATCTCAATTAGTCAGCAACCAGGTGTGGAAAGTC
CCCAGGCTCCCCAGCAGGCAGAAGTATGCAAAGCATGCATCTCAATTAGTCAGCAACCATAGTCCCGCCC
CTAACTCCGCCCATCCCGCCCCTAACTCCGCCCAGTTCCGCCCATTCTCCGCCCCATGGCTGACTAATTT
TTTTTATTTATGCAGAGGCCGAGGCCGCCTCTGCCTCTGAGCTATTCCAGAAGTAGTGAGGAGGCTTTTT
TGGAGGCCTAGGCTTTTGCAAAAAGCTCCCGGGAGCTTGTATATCCATTTTCGGATCTGATCAAGAGACA
GGATGAGGATCGTTTCGCATGATTGAACAAGATGGATTGCACGCAGGTTCTCCGGCCGCTTGGGTGGAGA
GGCTATTCGGCTATGACTGGGCACAACAGACAATCGGCTGCTCTGATGCCGCCGTGTTCCGGCTGTCAGC
GCAGGGGCGCCCGGTTCTTTTTGTCAAGACCGACCTGTACGGTGCCCTGAATGAACTGCAGGACGAGGCA
GCGCGGCTATCGTGGCTGGCCACGACGGGCGTTCCTTGCGCAGCTGTGCTCGACGTTGTCACTGAAGCGG
GAAGGGACTGGCTGCTATTGGGCGAAGTGCCGGGGCAGGATCTCCTGTCATCTCACCTTGCTCCTGCCGA
GAAAGTATCCATCATGGCTGATGCAATGCGGCGGCTGCATACGCTTGATCCGGCTACCTGCCCATTCGAC
CACCAAGCGAAACATCGCATCGAGCGAGCACGTACTCGGATGGAAGCCGGTCTTGTCGATCAGGATGATC
TGGACGAAGAGCATCAGGGGCTCGCGCCAGCCGAACTGTTCGCCAGGCTCAAGGCGCGCATGCCCGACGG
CGAGGATCTCGTCGTGACCCATGGCGATGCCTGCTTGCCGAATATCATGGTGGAAAATGGCCGCTTTTCT
GGATTAATCGACTGTGGCCGGCTGGGTGTGGCGGACCGCTATCAGGACATAGCGTTGGCTACCCGTGATA
TTGCTGAAGAGCTTGGCGGCGAATGGGCTGACCGCTTCCTCGTGCTTTACGGTATCGCCGCTCCCGATTC
GCAGCGCATCGCCTTCTATCGCCTTCTTGACGAGTTCTTCTGAGCGGGACTCTGGGGTTCGAAATGACCG
ACCAAGCGACGCCCAACCTGCCATCACGAGATTTCGATTCCACCGCCGCCTTCTATGAAAGGTTGGGCTT
CGGAATAGTTTTCCGGGACGCCGGCTGGATGATCCTCCAGCGCGGGGATCTCATGCTGGAGTTCTTCGCC
CACCCCAACTTGTTTATTGCAGCTTATAATGGTTACAAATAAAGCAATAGCATCACAAATTTCACAAATA
AAGCATTTTTTTCACTGCATTCTAGTTGTGGTTTGTCCAAACTCATCAATGTATCTTATCATGTCTGTAT
ACCGTCGACCTCTAGCTAGAGCTTGGCGTAATCATGGTCATAGCTGTTTCCTGTGTGAAATTGTTATCCG
CTCACAATTCCACACAACATACGAGCCGGAAGCATAAAGTGTAAAGCCTGGGGTGCCTAATGAGTGAGCT
AACTCACATTAATTGCGTTGCGCTCACTGCCCGCTTTCCAGTCGGGAAACCTGTAGTGCCAGCTGCATTA
ATGAATCGGCCAACGCGCGGGGAGAGGCGGTTTGCGTATTGGGCGCTCTTCCGCTTCCTCGCTCACTGAC
TCGCTGCGCTCGGTCGTTCGGCTGCGGCGAGCGGTATCAGCTCACTCAAAGGCGGTAATACGGTTATCCA
CAGAATCAGGGGATAACGCAGGAAAGAACATGTGAGCAAAAGGCCAGCAAAAGGCCAGGAACCGTAAAAA
GGCCGCGTTGCTGGCGTTTTTCCATAGGCTCCGCCCCCCTGACGAGCATCACAAAAATCGACGCTCAAGT
CAGAGGTGGCGAAACCAGACAGGACTATAAAGATACCAGGCGTTTCCCCCTGGAAGCTCCCTCGTGCGCT
CTCCTGTTCCGACCCTGCCGCTTACCGGATACCTGTCCGCCTTTCTCCCTTCGGGAAGCGTGGCGCTTTC
TCATAGCTCACGCTGTAGGTATCTCAGTTCGGTGTAGGTCGTTCGCTCCAAGCTGGGCTGTGTGCACGAA
CCCCCCGTTCAGCCCGACCGCTGCGCCTTATCCGGTAACTATCGTCTTGAGTCCAACCCGGTAAGACACG
ACTTATCGCCACTGGCAGCAGCCACTGGTAACAGGATTAGCAGAGCGAGGTATGTAGGCGGTGCTACAGA
GTTCTTGAAGTGGTGGCCTAACTACGGCTACACTAGAAGAACAGTATTTGGTATCTGCGCTCTGCTGAAG
CCAGTTACCTTCGGAAAAAGAGTTGGTAGCTCTTGATCCGGCAAACAAACCACCGCTGGTAGCGGTGGTT
TTTTTGTTTGCAAGCAGCAGATTACGCGCAGAAAAAAAGGATCTCAAGAAGATCCTTTGATCTTTTCTAC
GGGGTCTGACGCTCAGTGGAACGAAAACTCACGTTAAGGGATTTTGGTCATGAGATTATCAAAAAGGATC
TTCACCTAGATCCTTTTAAATTAAAAATGAAGTTTTAAATCAATCTAAAGTATATATGAGTAAACTTGGT
CTGACAGTTACCAATGCTTAATCAGTGAGGCACCTATCTCAGCGATCTGTCTATTTCGTTCATCCATAGT
TGCCTGACTACCCGTCGTGTAGATAACTACGATACGGGAGGGCTTACCATCTGGCCCCAGTGCTGCAATG
ATACCGCGAGACCCACGCTCACCGGCTCCAGATTTATCAGCAATAAACCAGCCAGCCGGAAGGGCCGAGC
GCAGAAGTGGTCCTGCAACTTTATCCGCCTCCATCCAGTCTATTAATTGTTGCCGGGAAGCTAGAGTAAG
TAGTTCGCCAGTTAATAGTTTGCGCAACGTTGTTGCCATTGCTACAGGCATCGTGGTGTCACGCTCGTCG
TTTGGTATGGCTTCATTCAGCTCCGGTTCCCAACGATCAAGGCGAGTTACATGATCCCCCATGTTGTGCA
AAAAAGCGGTTAGCTCCTTCGGTCCTCCGATCGTTGTCAGAAGTAAGTTGGCCGCAGTGTTATCACTCAT
GGTTATGGCAGCACTGCATAATTCTCTTACTGTCATGCCATCCGTAAGATGCTTTTCTGTGACTGGTGAG
TACTCAACCAAGTCATTCTGAGAATAGTGTATGCGGCGACCGAGTTGCTCTTGCCCGGCGTCAATACGGG
ATAATACCGCGCCACATAGCAGAACTTTAAAAGTGCTCATCATTGGAAAACGTTCTTCGGGGCGAAAACT
CTCAAGGATCTTACCGCTGTTGAGATCCAGTTCGATGTAACCCACTCGTGCACCCAACTGATCTTCAGCA
TCTTTTACTTTCACCAGCGTTTCTGGGTGAGCAAAAACAGGAAGGCAAAATGCCGCAAAAAAGGGAATAA
GGGCGACACGGAAATGTTGAATACTCATACTCTTCCTTTTTCAATATTATTGAAGCATTTATCAGGGTTA
TTGTCTCATGAGCGGATACATATTTGAATGTATTTAGAAAAATAAACAAATAGGGGTTCCGCGCACATTT
CCCCGAAAAGTGCCACCTGACGTCGACGGATCGGGAGATCTCCCGATCCCCTATTGTGCACTCTCAGTAC
AATCTGCTCTGATGCCGCATAGTTAAGCCAGTATCTGCTCCCTGCTTGTGTGTTGGAGGTCGCTGAGTAG
TGCGCGAGCAAAATTTAAGCTACAACAAGGCAAGGCTTGACCGAC
Features (pLannotate 1.2.2; 21 found; start..end, strand, type, name):
     74..453     +  enhancer       CMV enhancer: human cytomegalovirus immediate early enhancer
    454..657     +  promoter       CMV promoter: human cytomegalovirus (CMV) immediate early promoter
    653..686     +  LTR            5' LTR (truncated) (fragment): truncated 5' long terminal repeat (LTR) from HIV-1
    702..720     +  promoter       T7 promoter: promoter for bacteriophage T7 RNA polymerase
    856..2004    +  CDS            malE: MALE_ECO57 - Experimental evidence at protein level: Swiss-Prot protein existence level 1. Part of the ABC transporter complex MalEFGK involved in maltose/maltodextrin import. Binds maltose and higher maltodextrins. From Escherichia coli O157:H7.
   2102..2120    -  promoter       SP6 promoter: promoter for bacteriophage SP6 RNA polymerase
   2146..2370    +  polyA_signal   bGH poly(A) signal: bovine growth hormone polyadenylation signal
   2374..2395    +  promoter       SV40 promoter (fragment): SV40 enhancer and early promoter
   2416..2844    +  rep_origin     f1 ori (sequence partly withheld): f1 bacteriophage origin of replication; arrow indicates direction of (+) strand synthesis
   2858..3187    +  promoter       SV40 promoter: SV40 enhancer and early promoter
   3254..4048    +  CDS            NeoR/KanR: aminoglycoside phosphotransferase from Tn5; aph(3')-II (or nptII); confers resistance to neomycin, kanamycin, and G418 (Geneticin®)
   4069..4227    +  CDS            ble (fragment): BLE_KLEPN - Experimental evidence at protein level: Swiss-Prot protein existence level 1. Binding protein with a strong affinity to the bleomycin family of antibiotics. Binds to CL990; an antimitotic-antibiotic compound. From Klebsiella pneumoniae.
   4222..4343    +  polyA_signal   SV40 poly(A) signal: SV40 polyadenylation signal
   4416..4432    -  protein_bind   lac operator: The lac repressor binds to the lac operator to inhibit transcription in E. coli. This inhibition can be relieved by adding lactose or isopropyl-β-D-thiogalactopyranoside (IPTG). lac repressor encoded by lacI
   4440..4470    -  promoter       lac promoter: promoter for the E. coli lac operon
   4485..4506    -  protein_bind   CAP binding site: CAP binding activates transcription in the presence of cAMP. E. coli catabolite activator protein
   4519..4611    -  CDS            lacI (fragment): lac repressor; lacI; The lac repressor binds to the lac operator to inhibit transcription in E. coli. This inhibition can be relieved by adding lactose or isopropyl-β-D-thiogalactopyranoside (IPTG).
   4794..5382    -  rep_origin     ori: high-copy-number ColE1/pMB1/pBR322/pUC origin of replication
   5553..6413    -  CDS            AmpR: β-lactamase; bla; confers resistance to ampicillin, carbenicillin, and related antibiotics
   6414..6518    -  promoter       AmpR promoter: bla
   6581..6629    -  misc_feature   bom (fragment): basis of mobility region from pBR322
