[The description below was written by a language model from this plasmid's Addgene catalogue record and pLannotate feature annotations shown in this document.]
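Description:
FLAG-MBP1-K295TAG-W340A-S233H-T237H-CAAX.pcDNA3-k is a mammalian expression plasmid of about 6.7 kb built on the pcDNA3 backbone, modified by the addition of a Kozak sequence. It is propagated in E. coli as a high-copy plasmid through a ColE1/pUC-type origin with ampicillin selection (AmpR under its own bla promoter). It also carries an f1 origin. For mammalian cells, an SV40 early promoter drives the NeoR/KanR gene, terminated by an SV40 poly(A) signal, which allows G418 selection. The short HIV-1 LTR, ble, lacI and bom fragments in the feature table are partial annotation matches within backbone sequence, not functional parts of the design.

The payload is E. coli maltose binding protein (malE). Its amino acid sequence is based on the pMAL-c5x vector and is codon optimized for mammalian expression. The insert was cloned between HindIII and NotI, downstream of the CMV enhancer/promoter and upstream of the bGH poly(A) signal, with flanking T7 and SP6 promoters. The protein has an N-terminal FLAG epitope and a C-terminal CAAX motif, a lipidation signal that normally tethers a protein to the membrane.

Codon 295 is replaced by an amber (TAG) stop codon, which serves as a site for incorporating a noncanonical amino acid. Full-length protein would therefore require a suppressor tRNA/synthetase system, which this plasmid does not supply. W340A was introduced to lower the affinity of MBP for endogenous ligands. The record does not give the purpose of the paired S233H and T237H substitutions. The associated publication concerns visualizing protein conformational dynamics in solution and at the cell membrane, consistent with use of this construct as a membrane-anchored, site-specifically labelable MBP.
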