Addgene plasmid #127401: FLAG-MBP1-K295TAG-W340A-S233H-T237H-CAAX.pcDNA3-k
Purpose: Expresses MBP in mammalian cells. Amber codon at AA# 295 as a noncanonical amino acid incorporation site
Depositing lab: Sharona Gordon. Depositing organization: University of Washington. Publication: Visualizing conformational dynamics of proteins in solution and at the cell membrane. Gordon SE, Munari M, Zagotta WN. Elife. 2018 Jun 20;7. pii: 37248. doi: 10.7554/eLife.37248. 37248 PubMed 29923827.
Backbone
  Vector backbone: pcDNA3
  Backbone manufacturer: Invitrogen
  Backbone size w/o insert (bp): 5370
  Total vector size (bp): 6711
  Modifications to backbone: Addition of Kozak Sequence
  Vector type: Mammalian Expression
  Selectable markers: Neomycin (select with G418)
Growth in bacteria
  Bacterial resistance: Ampicillin, 100 μg/mL
  Growth temperature: 37°C
  Growth strain: DH5alpha
  Copy number: High Copy
Gene/Insert
  Gene/Insert name: Maltose Binding Protein (alt name: MBP)
  Insert size (bp): 1341
  Mutation: Amino acid mutations: K295 to Amber codon, W340A, S233H and T237H.
  Promoter: CMV
  Tag / fusion protein: FLAG (N terminal on insert); CAAX (C terminal on insert)
  Cloning method: Restriction Enzyme; 5′ cloning site Hind III (not destroyed); 3′ cloning site Not I (not destroyed)
  Sequencing primers: 5′ TAATACGACTCACTATAGGG; 3′ GACAGTGGGAGTGGCACCTT
Resource information
  A portion of this plasmid was derived from a plasmid made by: The amino acid sequence of MBP was based on the pMAL-c5x vector (New England Biolabs) and was codon optimized for mammalian cell expression.
Terms and licenses: Academic/Nonprofit Terms; Industry Terms: Not Available to Industry
Depositor comments: W340A was introduced to reduce the affinity of MBP for endogenous ligands.
How to cite: FLAG-MBP1-K295TAG-W340A-S233H-T237H-CAAX.pcDNA3-k was a gift from Sharona Gordon (Addgene plasmid # 127401 ; http://n2t.net/addgene:127401 ; RRID:Addgene_127401)
